>Addgene plasmid #231804 | 1993_pCCLsin.PPT.hPGK.KaedeCETN1.PRE | addgene full sequence | sequence record 460688 | Addgene NGS Result
AGGTGGCACTTTTCGGGGAAATGTGCGCGGAACCCCTATTTGTTTATTTTTCTAAATACATTCAAATATG
TATCCGCTCATGAGACAATAACCCTGATAAATGCTTCAATAATATTGAAAAAGGAAGAGTATGAGTATTC
AACATTTCCGTGTCGCCCTTATTCCCTTTTTTGCGGCATTTTGCCTTCCTGTTTTTGCTCACCCAGAAAC
GCTGGTGAAAGTAAAAGATGCTGAAGATCAGTTGGGTGCACGAGTGGGTTACATCGAACTGGATCTCAAC
AGCGGTAAGATCCTTGAGAGTTTTCGCCCCGAAGAACGTTTTCCAATGATGAGCACTTTTAAAGTTCTGC
TATGTGGCGCGGTATTATCCCGTATTGACGCCGGGCAAGAGCAACTCGGTCGCCGCATACACTATTCTCA
GAATGACTTGGTTGAGTACTCACCAGTCACAGAAAAGCATCTTACGGATGGCATGACAGTAAGAGAATTA
TGCAGTGCTGCCATAACCATGAGTGATAACACTGCGGCCAACTTACTTCTGACAACGATCGGAGGACCGA
AGGAGCTAACCGCTTTTTTGCACAACATGGGGGATCATGTAACTCGCCTTGATCGTTGGGAACCGGAGCT
GAATGAAGCCATACCAAACGACGAGCGTGACACCACGATGCCTGTAGCAATGGCAACAACGTTGCGCAAA
CTATTAACTGGCGAACTACTTACTCTAGCTTCCCGGCAACAATTAATAGACTGGATGGAGGCGGATAAAG
TTGCAGGACCACTTCTGCGCTCGGCCCTTCCGGCTGGCTGGTTTATTGCTGATAAATCTGGAGCCGGTGA
GCGTGGGTCTCGCGGTATCATTGCAGCACTGGGGCCAGATGGTAAGCCCTCCCGTATCGTAGTTATCTAC
ACGACGGGGAGTCAGGCAACTATGGATGAACGAAATAGACAGATCGCTGAGATAGGTGCCTCACTGATTA
AGCATTGGTAACTGTCAGACCAAGTTTACTCATATATACTTTAGATTGATTTAAAACTTCATTTTTAATT
TAAAAGGATCTAGGTGAAGATCCTTTTTGATAATCTCATGACCAAAATCCCTTAACGTGAGTTTTCGTTC
CACTGAGCGTCAGACCCCGTAGAAAAGATCAAAGGATCTTCTTGAGATCCTTTTTTTCTGCGCGTAATCT
GCTGCTTGCAAACAAAAAAACCACCGCTACCAGCGGTGGTTTGTTTGCCGGATCAAGAGCTACCAACTCT
TTTTCCGAAGGTAACTGGCTTCAGCAGAGCGCAGATACCAAATACTGTTCTTCTAGTGTAGCCGTAGTTA
GGCCACCACTTCAAGAACTCTGTAGCACCGCCTACATACCTCGCTCTGCTAATCCTGTTACCAGTGGCTG
CTGCCAGTGGCGATAAGTCGTGTCTTACCGGGTTGGACTCAAGACGATAGTTACCGGATAAGGCGCAGCG
GTCGGGCTGAACGGGGGGTTCGTGCACACAGCCCAGCTTGGAGCGAACGACCTACACCGAACTGAGATAC
CTACAGCGTGAGCTATGAGAAAGCGCCACGCTTCCCGAAGGGAGAAAGGCGGACAGGTATCCGGTAAGCG
GCAGGGTCGGAACAGGAGAGCGCACGAGGGAGCTTCCAGGGGGAAACGCCTGGTATCTTTATAGTCCTGT
CGGGTTTCGCCACCTCTGACTTGAGCGTCGATTTTTGTGATGCTCGTCAGGGGGGCGGAGCCTATGGAAA
AACGCCAGCAACGCGGCCTTTTTACGGTTCCTGGCCTTTTGCTGGCCTTTTGCTCACATGTTCTTTCCTG
CGTTATCCCCTGATTCTGTGGATAACCGTATTACCGCCTTTGAGTGAGCTGATACCGCTCGCCGCAGCCG
AACGACCGAGCGCAGCGAGTCAGTGAGCGAGGAAGCGGAAGAGCGCCCAATACGCAAACCGCCTCTCCCC
GCGCGTTGGCCGATTCATTAATGCAGCTGGCACGACAGGTTTCCCGACTGGAAAGCGGGCAGTGAGCGCA
ACGCAATTAATGTGAGTTAGCTCACTCATTAGGCACCCCAGGCTTTACACTTTATGCTTCCGGCTCGTAT
GTTGTGTGGAATTGTGAGCGGATAACAATTTCACACAGGAAACAGCTATGACCATGATTACGCCAAGCGC
GCAATTAACCCTCACTAAAGGGAACAAAAGCTGGAGCTGCAAGCTTGGCCATTGCATACGTTGTATCCAT
ATCATAATATGTACATTTATATTGGCTCATGTCCAACATTACCGCCATGTTGACATTGATTATTGACTAG
TTATTAATAGTAATCAATTACGGGGTCATTAGTTCATAGCCCATATATGGAGTTCCGCGTTACATAACTT
ACGGTAAATGGCCCGCCTGGCTGACCGCCCAACGACCCCCGCCCATTGACGTCAATAATGACGTATGTTC
CCATAGTAACGCCAATAGGGACTTTCCATTGACGTCAATGGGTGGAGTATTTACGGTAAACTGCCCACTT
GGCAGTACATCAAGTGTATCATATGCCAAGTACGCCCCCTATTGACGTCAATGACGGTAAATGGCCCGCC
TGGCATTATGCCCAGTACATGACCTTATGGGACTTTCCTACTTGGCAGTACATCTACGTATTAGTCATCG
CTATTACCATGGTGATGCGGTTTTGGCAGTACATCAATGGGCGTGGATAGCGGTTTGACTCACGGGGATT
TCCAAGTCTCCACCCCATTGACGTCAATGGGAGTTTGTTTTGGCACCAAAATCAACGGGACTTTCCAAAA
TGTCGTAACAACTCCGCCCCATTGACGCAAATGGGCGGTAGGCGTGTACGGTGGGAGGTCTATATAAGCA
GAGCTCGTTTAGTGAACCGGGGTCTCTCTGGTTAGACCAGATCTGAGCCTGGGAGCTCTCTGGCTAACTA
GGGAACCCACTGCTTAAGCCTCAATAAAGCTTGCCTTGAGTGCTTCAAGTAGTGTGTGCCCGTCTGTTGT
GTGACTCTGGTAACTAGAGATCCCTCAGACCCTTTTAGTCAGTGTGGAAAATCTCTAGCAGTGGCGCCCG
AACAGGGACTTGAAAGCGAAAGGGAAACCAGAGGAGCTCTCTCGACGCAGGACTCGGCTTGCTGAAGCGC
GCACGGCAAGAGGCGAGGGGCGGCGACTGGTGAGTACGCCAAAAATTTTGACTAGCGGAGGCTAGAAGGA
GAGAGATGGGTGCGAGAGCGTCAGTATTAAGCGGGGGAGAATTAGATCGCGATGGGAAAAAATTCGGTTA
AGGCCAGGGGGAAAGAAAAAATATAAATTAAAACATATAGTATGGGCAAGCAGGGAGCTAGAACGATTCG
CAGTTAATCCTGGCCTGTTAGAAACATCAGAAGGCTGTAGACAAATACTGGGACAGCTACAACCATCCCT
TCAGACAGGATCAGAAGAACTTAGATCATTATATAATACAGTAGCAACCCTCTATTGTGTGCATCAAAGG
ATAGAGATAAAAGACACCAAGGAAGCTTTAGACAAGATAGAGGAAGAGCAAAACAAAAGTAAGACCACCG
CACAGCAAGCGGCCGCTGATCTTCAGACCTGGAGGAGGAGATATGAGGGACAATTGGAGAAGTGAATTAT
ATAAATATAAAGTAGTAAAAATTGAACCATTAGGAGTAGCACCCACCAAGGCAAAGAGAAGAGTGGTGCA
GAGAGAAAAAAGAGCAGTGGGAATAGGAGCTTTGTTCCTTGGGTTCTTGGGAGCAGCAGGAAGCACTATG
GGCGCAGCGTCAATGACGCTGACGGTACAGGCCAGACAATTATTGTCTGGTATAGTGCAGCAGCAGAACA
ATTTGCTGAGGGCTATTGAGGCGCAACAGCATCTGTTGCAACTCACAGTCTGGGGCATCAAGCAGCTCCA
GGCAAGAATCCTGGCTGTGGAAAGATACCTAAAGGATCAACAGCTCCTGGGGATTTGGGGTTGCTCTGGA
AAACTCATTTGCACCACTGCTGTGCCTTGGAATGCTAGTTGGAGTAATAAATCTCTGGAACAGATTTGGA
ATCACACGACCTGGATGGAGTGGGACAGAGAAATTAACAATTACACAAGCTTAATACACTCCTTAATTGA
AGAATCGCAAAACCAGCAAGAAAAGAATGAACAAGAATTATTGGAATTAGATAAATGGGCAAGTTTGTGG
AATTGGTTTAACATAACAAATTGGCTGTGGTATATAAAATTATTCATAATGATAGTAGGAGGCTTGGTAG
GTTTAAGAATAGTTTTTGCTGTACTTTCTATAGTGAATAGAGTTAGGCAGGGATATTCACCATTATCGTT
TCAGACCCACCTCCCAACCCCGAGGGGACCCGACAGGCCCGAAGGAATAGAAGAAGAAGGTGGAGAGAGA
GACAGAGACAGATCCATTCGATTAGTGAACGGATCTCGACGGTATCGGTTAACTTTTAAAAGAAAAGGGG
GGATTGGGGGGTACAGTGCAGGGGAAAGAATAGTAGACATAATAGCAACAGACATACAAACTAAAGAATT
ACAAAAACAAATTACAAAAATTCAAAATTTTATCGATCACGAGACTAGCCTCGAGAAGCTTGATATCGAA
TTCCACGGGGTTGGGGTTGCGCCTTTTCCAAGGCAGCCCTGGGTTTGCGCAGGGACGCGGCTGCTCTGGG
CGTGGTTCCGGGAAACGCAGCGGCGCCGACCCTGGGTCTCGCACATTCTTCACGTCCGTTCGCAGCGTCA
CCCGGATCTTCGCCGCTACCCTTGTGGGCCCCCCGGCGACGCTTCCTGCTCCGCCCCTAAGTCGGGAAGG
TTCCTTGCGGTTCGCGGCGTGCCGGACGTGACAAACGGAAGCCGCACGTCTCACTAGTACCCTCGCAGAC
GGACAGCGCCAGGGAGCAATGGCAGCGCGCCGACCGCGATGGGCTGTGGCCAATAGCGGCTGCTCAGCAG
GGCGCGCCGAGAGCAGCGGCCGGGAAGGGGCGGTGCGGGAGGCGGGGTGTGGGGCGGTAGTGTGGGCCCT
GTTCCTGCCCGCGCGGTGTTCCGCATTCTGCAAGCCTCCGGAGCGCACGTCGGCAGTCGGCTCCCTCGTT
GACCGAATCACCGACCTCTCTCCCCAGGGGGATCCACCGGTCGCCACCATGGTGAGTCTGATTAAACCAG
AAATGAAGATCAAGCTGCTTATGGAAGGCAATGTAAACGGGCACCAGTTTGTTATTGAGGGAGATGGAAA
AGGCCATCCTTTTGAGGGAAAACAGAGTATGGACCTTGTAGTCAAAGAAGGCGCACCTCTCCCTTTTGCC
TACGATATCTTGACAACAGCATTCCATTATGGTAACAGGGTTTTTGCTAAATACCCAGACCATATACCAG
ACTACTTCAAGCAGTCGTTTCCCAAAGGGTTTTCTTGGGAGCGAAGCCTGATGTTCGAGGACGGGGGCGT
TTGCATCGCTACAAATGACATAACACTGAAAGGAGACACTTTTTTTAACAAAGTTCGATTTGATGGCGTA
AACTTTCCCCCAAATGGTCCTGTTATGCAGAAGAAGACTCTGAAATGGGAGGCATCCACTGAGAAAATGT
ATTTGCGTGATGGAGTGTTGACGGGCGATATTACCATGGCTCTGCTGCTTAAAGGAGATGTCCATTACCG
ATGTGACTTCAGAACTACTTACAAATCTAGGCAGGAGGGTGTCAAGTTGCCAGGATATCACTTTGTCGAT
CACTGCATCAGCATATTGAGGCATGACAAAGACTACAACGAGGTTAAGCTGTATGAGCATGCTGTTGCCC
ATTCTGGATTGCCGGACAACGTCAAGGTCGACGGTACCATGGCTTCCGGCTTCAAGAAGCCCAGCGCTGC
CTCCACCGGCCAAAAGAGAAAGGTGGCACCTAAGCCCGAGCTCACTGAGGATCAGAAGCAAGAAGTTCGG
GAAGCATTTGACCTCTTCGACGTGGACGGAAGTGGGACCATCGACGCGAAGGAGCTGAAGGTGGCCATGA
GAGCGCTGGGCTTCGAACCCAGGAAGGAAGAGATGAAGAAAATGATCTCCGAGGTGGACAGGGAAGGCAC
GGGGAAGATCAGCTTCAATGACTTCCTGGCCGTGATGACGCAGAAGATGTCCGAGAAGGACACCAAAGAA
GAAATCCTGAAGGCCTTCAGGCTCTTTGATGACGATGAGACCGGGAAGATCTCGTTCAAAAACCTGAAGC
GTGTGGCCAACGAGCTGGGGGAGAACCTCACGGATGAGGAGCTGCAGGAGATGATCGACGAAGCTGATCG
GGATGGGGACGGCGAAGTGAACGAGGAGGAGTTCCTTCGGATCATGAAGAAGACCAGCCTTTACTGAAGC
GGCCGCGTCGACAATCAACCTCTGGATTACAAAATTTGTGAAAGATTGACTGGTATTCTTAACTATGTTG
CTCCTTTTACGCTATGTGGATACGCTGCTTTAATGCCTTTGTATCATGCTATTGCTTCCCGTATGGCTTT
CATTTTCTCCTCCTTGTATAAATCCTGGTTGCTGTCTCTTTATGAGGAGTTGTGGCCCGTTGTCAGGCAA
CGTGGCGTGGTGTGCACTGTGTTTGCTGACGCAACCCCCACTGGTTGGGGCATTGCCACCACCTGTCAGC
TCCTTTCCGGGACTTTCGCTTTCCCCCTCCCTATTGCCACGGCGGAACTCATCGCCGCCTGCCTTGCCCG
CTGCTGGACAGGGGCTCGGCTGTTGGGCACTGACAATTCCGTGGTGTTGTCGGGGAAGCTGACGTCCTTT
CCATGGCTGCTCGCCTGTGTTGCCACCTGGATTCTGCGCGGGACGTCCTTCTGCTACGTCCCTTCGGCCC
TCAATCCAGCGGACCTTCCTTCCCGCGGCCTGCTGCCGGCTCTGCGGCCTCTTCCGCGTCTTCGCCTTCG
CCCTCAGACGAGTCGGATCTCCCTTTGGGCCGCCTCCCCGCCTGGAATTCGAGCTCGGTACCTTTAAGAC
CAATGACTTACAAGGCAGCTGTAGATCTTAGCCACTTTTTAAAAGAAAAGGGGGGACTGGAAGGGCTAAT
TCACTCCCAACGAAGACAAGATCTGCTTTTTGCTTGTACTGGGTCTCTCTGGTTAGACCAGATCTGAGCC
TGGGAGCTCTCTGGCTAACTAGGGAACCCACTGCTTAAGCCTCAATAAAGCTTGCCTTGAGTGCTTCAAG
TAGTGTGTGCCCGTCTGTTGTGTGACTCTGGTAACTAGAGATCCCTCAGACCCTTTTAGTCAGTGTGGAA
AATCTCTAGCAGTAGTAGTTCATGTCATCTTATTATTCAGTATTTATAACTTGCAAAGAAATGAATATCA
GAGAGTGAGAGGAACTTGTTTATTGCAGCTTATAATGGTTACAAATAAAGCAATAGCATCACAAATTTCA
CAAATAAAGCATTTTTTTCACTGCATTCTAGTTGTGGTTTGTCCAAACTCATCAATGTATCTTATCATGT
CTGGCTCTAGCTATCCCGCCCCTAACTCCGCCCATCCCGCCCCTAACTCCGCCCAGTTCCGCCCATTCTC
CGCCCCATGGCTGACTAATTTTTTTTATTTATGCAGAGGCCGAGGCCGCCTCGGCCTCTGAGCTATTCCA
GAAGTAGTGAGGAGGCTTTTTTGGAGGCCTAGGGACGTACCCAATTCGCCCTATAGTGAGTCGTATTACG
CGCGCTCACTGGCCGTCGTTTTACAACGTCGTGACTGGGAAAACCCTGGCGTTACCCAACTTAATCGCCT
TGCAGCACATCCCCCTTTCGCCAGCTGGCGTAATAGCGAAGAGGCCCGCACCGATCGCCCTTCCCAACAG
TTGCGCAGCCTGAATGGCGAATGGG
[124 nt withheld, positions 7866-7989]
C
[91 nt withheld, positions 7991-8081]
A
[49 nt withheld, positions 8083-8131]
CCTTTGACGTTGGAGTCCACGTTCTTT
[37 nt withheld, positions 8159-8195]
ACCCTATCTCGGTCTATTCTTTTGATTTATAAGGGATTTTGCCGATTTCGGCCTATTGGTTAAAAAATGA
GCTGATTTAACAAAAATTTAACGCGAATTTTAACAAAATATTAACGCTTACAATTT
Features (pLannotate 1.2.2; 28 found; start..end, strand, type, name):
     26..130     +  promoter       AmpR promoter: bla
    131..991     +  CDS            AmpR: β-lactamase; bla; confers resistance to ampicillin, carbenicillin, and related antibiotics
   1162..1750    +  rep_origin     ori: high-copy-number ColE1/pMB1/pBR322/pUC origin of replication
   1933..2025    +  CDS            lacI (fragment): lac repressor; lacI; The lac repressor binds to the lac operator to inhibit transcription in E. coli. This inhibition can be relieved by adding lactose or isopropyl-β-D-thiogalactopyranoside (IPTG).
   2038..2059    +  protein_bind   CAP binding site: CAP binding activates transcription in the presence of cAMP. E. coli catabolite activator protein
   2074..2104    +  promoter       lac promoter: promoter for the E. coli lac operon
   2112..2128    +  protein_bind   lac operator: The lac repressor binds to the lac operator to inhibit transcription in E. coli. This inhibition can be relieved by adding lactose or isopropyl-β-D-thiogalactopyranoside (IPTG). lac repressor encoded by lacI
   2173..2191    +  promoter       T3 promoter: promoter for bacteriophage T3 RNA polymerase
   2292..2671    +  enhancer       CMV enhancer: human cytomegalovirus immediate early enhancer
   2672..2875    +  promoter       CMV promoter: human cytomegalovirus (CMV) immediate early promoter
   2890..3070    +  LTR            5' LTR (truncated): truncated 5' long terminal repeat (LTR) from HIV-1
   3117..3242    +  misc_feature   HIV-1 Ψ: packaging signal of human immunodeficiency virus type 1
   3226..3589    +  CDS            HIV-1 gag (fragment): gag protein from human immunodeficiency virus 1; gag
   3735..3968    +  misc_feature   RRE: The Rev response element (RRE) of HIV-1 allows for Rev-dependent mRNA export from the nucleus to the cytoplasm.
   4345..4445    +  CDS            Rev (fragment): human immunodeficiency virus 1 (HIV-1) Rev protein; rev; enhances nuclear export of unspliced and incompletely spliced viral mRNAs
   4464..4581    +  misc_feature   cPPT/CTS: central polypurine tract and central termination sequence of HIV-1
   4601..4624    -  misc_feature   MCS (fragment): pBluescript multiple cloning site
   4627..5137    +  promoter       hPGK promoter: human phosphoglycerate kinase 1 promoter
   5159..5836    +  CDS            Kaede: Kaede green-to-red photoconvertible fluorescent protein (Ando et al., 2002)
   5849..6364    +  CDS            CETN1: CETN1_HUMAN - Also known as CEN1, CETN. Experimental evidence at protein level: Swiss-Prot protein existence level 1. Plays a fundamental role in microtubule-organizing center structure and function (PubMed:8175926). Plays a role in sperm cilia formation (By similarity). From Homo sapiens (Human).
   6383..6971    +  misc_feature   WPRE: woodchuck hepatitis virus posttranscriptional regulatory element
   6988..7056    +  CDS            nef (fragment): NEF_HV1Z2 - Experimental evidence at protein level: Swiss-Prot protein existence level 1. Extracellular Nef protein targets CD4(+) T-lymphocytes for apoptosis by interacting with CXCR4 surface receptors. From Human immunodeficiency virus type 1 group M subtype D (isolate Z2/CDC-Z34) (HIV-1).
   7058..7291    +  LTR            3' LTR (ΔU3): self-inactivating 3' long terminal repeat (LTR) from HIV-1
   7363..7484    +  polyA_signal   SV40 poly(A) signal: SV40 polyadenylation signal
   7524..7659    +  rep_origin     SV40 ori: SV40 origin of replication
   7680..7698    -  promoter       T7 promoter: promoter for bacteriophage T7 RNA polymerase
   7706..7861    +  CDS            lacZα (fragment): LacZα fragment of β-galactosidase; lacZ fragment
   7866..8294    +  rep_origin     f1 ori (sequence partly withheld): f1 bacteriophage origin of replication; arrow indicates direction of (+) strand synthesis
