[The description below was written by a language model from this plasmid's Addgene catalogue record and pLannotate feature annotations shown in this document.]
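Description:
1993_pCCLsin.PPT.hPGK.KaedeCETN1.PRE is a third-generation, self-inactivating HIV-1-based lentiviral transfer vector of about 8.3 kb, built on the pRRL.hPGK.GP91 backbone by replacing the GP91 insert with a Kaede-CETN1 cassette taken from an earlier transfer vector. In E. coli it replicates from a high-copy ColE1/pUC-type origin and is selected with ampicillin through the β-lactamase gene. The backbone also carries an f1 origin, an SV40 origin, and remnants of lac, T3 and T7 cloning-vector sequences.

The viral genome is transcribed in packaging cells from a CMV enhancer/promoter fused to a truncated 5' LTR, which makes genomic RNA production independent of Tat. Downstream lie the Ψ packaging signal with a partial gag sequence, the Rev response element for Rev-dependent nuclear export, and the cPPT/CTS element that aids nuclear import of the reverse-transcribed genome. The 3' LTR has a ΔU3 deletion, so the integrated provirus lacks LTR promoter activity, and an SV40 polyadenylation signal follows it. Gag/Pol, Rev and envelope functions are not encoded and must be supplied by separate helper plasmids.

The internal expression unit uses the human PGK1 promoter to drive Kaede, a green-to-red photoconvertible fluorescent protein, placed upstream of and fused to Centrin 1, with a WPRE downstream to enhance transcript expression. The catalogue lists the Cetn1 insert as mouse, whereas the automated annotation matched the coding region to human CETN1; the record does not resolve this, and the match may simply reflect the closest entry in the annotation database. Because centrin is an integral centrosome component, transduced mammalian cells display fluorescently labelled centrosomes that can be photoconverted.
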