Addgene plasmid #231804: 1993_pCCLsin.PPT.hPGK.KaedeCETN1.PRE
Purpose: Label centrosomes with lentivirus by encoding a fusion protein consisting of the photo-convertible protein Kaede fused to Centrin 1 (CETN1), an integral component of centrosomes.
Depositing lab: Annette Oxenius. Depositing organization: ETH Zurich (Swiss Federal Institute of Technology).
Backbone
  Vector backbone: pRRL.hPGK.GP91
  Modifications to backbone: hPGK1 promoter in exchange for GP91
  Vector type: Mammalian Expression, Lentiviral
Growth in bacteria
  Bacterial resistance: Ampicillin, 100 μg/mL
  Growth temperature: 37°C
  Growth strain: NEB Stable
  Copy number: Unknown
Gene/Insert
  Gene/Insert name: Kaede-CETN1
  Species: M. musculus (mouse)
  Entrez Gene: Cetn1 (a.k.a. caltractin)
  Tag / fusion protein: Kaede
Resource information
  A portion of this plasmid was derived from a plasmid made by: Germàn Camargo Ortega and Didier Trono. Plasmids for lentivirus production (“pMD2.G” containing VSV-G, “pRSV-Rev” containing Rev, “pMDLg/pRRE” containing Gag and Pol, “pRRL.PPT.SF.KAEDECent1.PRE” containing Kaede-CETN1 and “pAdVAntage™”) were a gift from Germàn Camargo Ortega (ETH Zurich). For cloning of the transfer vector used in this study, Kaede-CETN1 was excised from the transfer vector “pRRL.PPT.SF.KAEDECent1.PRE” and inserted into “pRRL.hPGK.GP91” (a gift from Didier Trono, Addgene #30477) under control of the hPGK1 promoter and in exchange for GP91.
Terms and licenses: Academic/Nonprofit Terms; Industry Terms: Not Available to Industry
How to cite: 1993_pCCLsin.PPT.hPGK.KaedeCETN1.PRE was a gift from Annette Oxenius (Addgene plasmid # 231804 ; http://n2t.net/addgene:231804 ; RRID:Addgene_231804)
